>Addgene plasmid #143154 | TFORF1744 | addgene full sequence | sequence record 397794 | Addgene NGS Result
TTAATGTAGTCTTATGCAATACTCTTGTAGTCTTGCAACATGGTAACGATGAGTTAGCAACATGCCTTAC
AAGGAGAGAAAAAGCACCGTGCATGCCGATTGGTGGAAGTAAGGTGGTACGATCGTGCCTTATTAGGAAG
GCAACAGACGGGTCTGACATGGATTGGACGAACCACTGAATTGCCGCATTGCAGAGATATTGTATTTAAG
TGCCTAGCTCGATACATAAACGGGTCTCTCTGGTTAGACCAGATCTGAGCCTGGGAGCTCTCTGGCTAAC
TAGGGAACCCACTGCTTAAGCCTCAATAAAGCTTGCCTTGAGTGCTTCAAGTAGTGTGTGCCCGTCTGTT
GTGTGACTCTGGTAACTAGAGATCCCTCAGACCCTTTTAGTCAGTGTGGAAAATCTCTAGCAGTGGCGCC
CGAACAGGGACTTGAAAGCGAAAGGGAAACCAGAGGAGCTCTCTCGACGCAGGACTCGGCTTGCTGAAGC
GCGCACGGCAAGAGGCGAGGGGCGGCGACTGGTGAGTACGCCAAAAATTTTGACTAGCGGAGGCTAGAAG
GAGAGAGATGGGTGCGAGAGCGTCAGTATTAAGCGGGGGAGAATTAGATCGCGATGGGAAAAAATTCGGT
TAAGGCCAGGGGGAAAGAAAAAATATAAATTAAAACATATAGTATGGGCAAGCAGGGAGCTAGAACGATT
CGCAGTTAATCCTGGCCTGTTAGAAACATCAGAAGGCTGTAGACAAATACTGGGACAGCTACAACCATCC
CTTCAGACAGGATCAGAAGAACTTAGATCATTATATAATACAGTAGCAACCCTCTATTGTGTGCATCAAA
GGATAGAGATAAAAGACACCAAGGAAGCTTTAGACAAGATAGAGGAAGAGCAAAACAAAAGTAAGACCAC
CGCACAGCAAGCGGCCGCTGATCTTCAGACCTGGAGGAGGAGATATGAGGGACAATTGGAGAAGTGAATT
ATATAAATATAAAGTAGTAAAAATTGAACCATTAGGAGTAGCACCCACCAAGGCAAAGAGAAGAGTGGTG
CAGAGAGAAAAAAGAGCAGTGGGAATAGGAGCTTTGTTCCTTGGGTTCTTGGGAGCAGCAGGAAGCACTA
TGGGCGCAGCGTCAATGACGCTGACGGTACAGGCCAGACAATTATTGTCTGGTATAGTGCAGCAGCAGAA
CAATTTGCTGAGGGCTATTGAGGCGCAACAGCATCTGTTGCAACTCACAGTCTGGGGCATCAAGCAGCTC
CAGGCAAGAATCCTGGCTGTGGAAAGATACCTAAAGGATCAACAGCTCCTGGGGATTTGGGGTTGCTCTG
GAAAACTCATTTGCACCACTGCTGTGCCTTGGAATGCTAGTTGGAGTAATAAATCTCTGGAACAGATTTG
GAATCACACGACCTGGATGGAGTGGGACAGAGAAATTAACAATTACACAAGCTTAATACACTCCTTAATT
GAAGAATCGCAAAACCAGCAAGAAAAGAATGAACAAGAATTATTGGAATTAGATAAATGGGCAAGTTTGT
GGAATTGGTTTAACATAACAAATTGGCTGTGGTATATAAAATTATTCATAATGATAGTAGGAGGCTTGGT
AGGTTTAAGAATAGTTTTTGCTGTACTTTCTATAGTGAATAGAGTTAGGCAGGGATATTCACCATTATCG
TTTCAGACCCACCTCCCAACCCCGAGGGGACCCATGCATTGCATCTCAATTAGTCAGCAACCAGGTGTGG
AAAGTCCCCAGGCTCCCCAGCAGGCAGAAGTATGCAAAGCATGCGTCTCAATTAGTCAGCAACCATAGTC
CCGCCCCTAACTCCGCCCATCCCGCCCCTAACTCCGCCCAGTTCCGCCCATTCTCCGCCCCATGGCTGAC
TAATTTTTTTTATTTATGCAGAGGCCGAGGCCGCCTCGGCCTCTGAGCTATTCCAGAAGTAGTGAGGAGG
CTTTTTTGGAGGCCTAGGCTTTTGCAAAAAGCTTTCTAGAGGTACCACCGGAGCTTACCATGACCGAGTA
CAAGCCCACGGTGCGCCTCGCCACCCGCGACGACGTCCCCAGGGCCGTACGCACCCTCGCCGCCGCGTTC
GCCGACTACCCCGCCACGCGCCACACCGTCGATCCGGACCGCCACATCGAGCGGGTCACCGAGCTGCAAG
AACTCTTCCTCACGCGCGTCGGGCTCGACATCGGCAAGGTGTGGGTCGCGGACGACGGCGCCGCCGTGGC
GGTCTGGACCACGCCGGAGAGCGTCGAAGCGGGGGCGGTGTTCGCCGAGATCGGCCCGCGCATGGCCGAG
TTGAGCGGTTCCCGGCTGGCCGCGCAGCAACAGATGGAAGGCCTCCTGGCGCCGCACCGGCCCAAGGAGC
CCGCGTGGTTCCTGGCCACCGTCGGCGTCTCGCCCGACCACCAGGGCAAGGGTCTGGGCAGCGCCGTCGT
GCTCCCCGGAGTGGAGGCGGCCGAGCGCGCCGGGGTGCCCGCCTTCCTGGAGACCTCCGCGCCCCGCAAC
CTCCCCTTCTACGAGCGGCTCGGCTTCACCGTCACCGCCGACGTCGAGGTGCCCGAAGGACCGCGCACCT
GGTGCATGACCCGCAAGCCCGGTGCCAGTTAACGAATTCTAGATCTTGAGACAAATGGCAGTATTCATCC
ACAATTTTAAAAGAAAAGGGGGGATTGGGGGGTACAGTGCAGGGGAAAGAATAGTAGACATAATAGCAAC
AGACATACAAACTAAAGAATTACAAAAACAAATTACAAAAATTCAAAATTTTCGGGTTTATTACAGGGAC
AGCAGAGATCCACTTTGGCGCCGGCTCGAGGCCTGCAGGTGCAAAGATGGATAAAGTTTTAAACAGAGAG
GAATCTTTGCAGCTAATGGACCTTCTAGGTCTTGAAAGGAGTGGGAATTGGCTCCGGTGCCCGTCAGTGG
GCAGAGCGCACATCGCCCACAGTCCCCGAGAAGTTGGGGGGAGGGGTCGGCAATTGAACCGGTGCCTAGA
GAAGGTGGCGCGGGGTAAACTGGGAAAGTGATGTCGTGTACTGGCTCCGCCTTTTTCCCGAGGGTGGGGG
AGAACCGTATATAAGTGCAGTAGTCGCCGTGAACGTTCTTTTTCGCAACGGGTTTGCCGCCAGAACACAG
GTAAGTGCCGTGTGTGGTTCCCGCGGGCCTGGCCTCTTTACGGGTTATGGCCCTTGCGTGCCTTGAATTA
CTTCCACCTGGCTGCAGTACGTGATTCTTGATCCCGAGCTTCGGGTTGGAAGTGGGTGGGAGAGTTCGAG
GCCTTGCGCTTAAGGAGCCCCTTCGCCTCGTGCTTGAGTTGAGGCCTGGCCTGGGCGCTGGGGCCGCCGC
GTGCGAATCTGGTGGCACCTTCGCGCCTGTCTCGCTGCTTTCGATAAGTCTCTAGCCATTTAAAATTTTT
GATGACCTGCTGCGACGCTTTTTTTCTGGCAAGATAGTCTTGTAAATGCGGGCCAAGATCTGCACACTGG
TATTTCGGTTTTTGGGGCCGCGGGCGGCGACGGGGCCCGTGCGTCCCAGCGCACATGTTCGGCGAGGCGG
GGCCTGCGAGCGCGGCCACCGAGAATCGGACGGGGGTAGTCTCAAGCTGGCCGGCCTGCTCTGGTGCCTG
GCCTCGCGCCGCCGTGTATCGCCCCGCCCTGGGCGGCAAGGCTGGCCCGGTCGGCACCAGTTGCGTGAGC
GGAAAGATGGCCGCTTCCCGGCCCTGCTGCAGGGAGCTCAAAATGGAGGACGCGGCGCTCGGGAGAGCGG
GCGGGTGAGTCACCCACACAAAGGAAAAGGGCCTTTCCGTCCTCAGCCGTCGCTTCATGTGACTCCACGG
AGTACCGGGCGCCGTCCAGGCACCTCGATTAGTTCTCGAGCTTTTGGAGTACGTCGTCTTTAGGTTGGGG
GGAGGGGTTTTATGCGATGGAGTTTCCCCACACTGAGTGGGTGGAGACTGAAGTTAGGCCAGCTTGGCAC
TTGATGTAATTCTCCTTGGAATTTGCCCTTTTTGAGTTTGGATCTTGGTTCATTCTCAAGCCTCAGACAG
TGGTTCAAAGTTTTTTTCTTCCATTTCAGGTGTCGTGAGGCTAGCACCGCCACCATGGCGCCGCCTCTGG
CCCCGCTCCCTCCCCGGGACCCAAACGGGGCCGGACCCGAGTGGAGGGAGCCGGGGGCTGTGAGCTTCGC
GGACGTGGCCGTGTACTTCTGCCGGGAGGAGTGGGGCTGCTTGCGGCCAGCGCAGAGGGCCCTGTACCGG
GACGTGATGCGGGAGACCTACGGCCACCTGAGCGCTCTCGGAATCGGAGGCAACAAGCCAGCTCTCATCT
CCTGGGTGGAGGAGGAGGCCGAACTGTGGGGTCCGGCTGCCCAGGATCCGGAGGTGGCGAAATGTCAGAC
ACAAACGGACCCAGCAGATTCCAGAAACAAGAAAAAGGAAAGACAAAGGGAAGGGACGGGAGCCCTGGAG
AAGCCCGACCCTGTGGCCGCCGGGTCTCCTGGGCTGAAGTCTCCCCAAGCCCCCTCGGCCGGGCCCCCTT
ATGGTTGGGAGCAGCTGTCCAAGGCACCGCACCGGGGACGCCCCTCCCTCTGTGCCCACCCCCCTGTCCC
CCGAGCTGACCAGCGTCATGGCTGCTACGTGTGCGGGAAGAGCTTTGCCTGGCGCTCCACACTGGTGGAG
CACGTCTACAGTCACACTGGCGAGAAGCCCTTCCACTGCACTGACTGCGGCAAGGGCTTCGGCCACGCTT
CCTCCCTGAGCAAACACCGGGCCATCCATCGTGGGGAGCGGCCCCACCGCTGTCTGGAGTGTGGCCGGGC
CTTCACGCAGCGCTCGGCGCTGACTTCGCACCTGCGCGTCCACACCGGCGAGAAACCCTATGGCTGCGCC
GACTGTGGCCGCCGCTTCAGCCAGAGCTCTGCCCTCTACCAGCACCGGCGCGTGCACAGCGGCGAGACCC
CCTTCCCCTGCCCGGACTGTGGCCGCGCCTTCGCCTACCCCTCGGACCTGCGGCGCCACGTGCGCACCCA
CACCGGCGAGAAGCCCTACCCGTGCCCGGACTGCGGGCGCTGCTTCCGCCAGAGCTCGGAGATGGCAGCC
CACAGGCGCACCCACAGCGGCGAGAAGCCCTACCCCTGCCCGCAGTGCGGCCGCCGCTTTGGCCAGAAGT
CAGCCGTGGCCAAACACCAGTGGGTTCATCGGCCCGGGGCCGGGGGCCACAGGGGCCGGGTCGCCGGGCG
TCTGTCTGTGACCCTGACCCCTGGCCACGGAGACCTGGACCCGCCCGTGGGCTTCCAGCTGTACCCGGAG
ATATTCCAGGAGTGTGGGTAGTAATGAACTAGTCCGTAACTTGAAAGTATTTCGATTTCTTGGCTTTATA
TATCTTGTGGAAAGGACGAGATATTCCTCTATGGTCACCTCAGACGCGTTAAGTCGACAATCAACCTCTG
GATTACAAAATTTGTGAAAGATTGACTGGTATTCTTAACTATGTTGCTCCTTTTACGCTATGTGGATACG
CTGCTTTAATGCCTTTGTATCATGCTATTGCTTCCCGTATGGCTTTCATTTTCTCCTCCTTGTATAAATC
CTGGTTGCTGTCTCTTTATGAGGAGTTGTGGCCCGTTGTCAGGCAACGTGGCGTGGTGTGCACTGTGTTT
GCTGACGCAACCCCCACTGGTTGGGGCATTGCCACCACCTGTCAGCTCCTTTCCGGGACTTTCGCTTTCC
CCCTCCCTATTGCCACGGCGGAACTCATCGCCGCCTGCCTTGCCCGCTGCTGGACAGGGGCTCGGCTGTT
GGGCACTGACAATTCCGTGGTGTTGTCGGGGAAATCATCGTCCTTTCCTTGGCTGCTCGCCTGTGTTGCC
ACCTGGATTCTGCGCGGGACGTCCTTCTGCTACGTCCCTTCGGCCCTCAATCCAGCGGACCTTCCTTCCC
GCGGCCTGCTGCCGGCTCTGCGGCCTCTTCCGCGTCTTCGCCTTCGCCCTCAGACGAGTCGGATCTCCCT
TTGGGCCGCCTCCCCGCGTCGACTTTAAGACCAATGACTTACAAGGCAGCTGTAGATCTTAGCCACTTTT
TAAAAGAAAAGGGGGGACTGGAAGGGCTAATTCACTCCCAACGAAGACAAGATCTGCTTTTTGCTTGTAC
TGGGTCTCTCTGGTTAGACCAGATCTGAGCCTGGGAGCTCTCTGGCTAACTAGGGAACCCACTGCTTAAG
CCTCAATAAAGCTTGCCTTGAGTGCTTCAAGTAGTGTGTGCCCGTCTGTTGTGTGACTCTGGTAACTAGA
GATCCCTCAGACCCTTTTAGTCAGTGTGGAAAATCTCTAGCAGTACGTATAGTAGTTCATGTCATCTTAT
TATTCAGTATTTATAACTTGCAAAGAAATGAATATCAGAGAGTGAGAGGAACTTGTTTATTGCAGCTTAT
AATGGTTACAAATAAAGCAATAGCATCACAAATTTCACAAATAAAGCATTTTTTTCACTGCATTCTAGTT
GTGGTTTGTCCAAACTCATCAATGTATCTTATCATGTCTGGCTCTAGCTATCCCGCCCCTAACTCCGCCC
ATCCCGCCCCTAACTCCGCCCAGTTCCGCCCATTCTCCGCCCCATGGCTGACTAATTTTTTTTATTTATG
CAGAGGCCGAGGCCGCCTCGGCCTCTGAGCTATTCCAGAAGTAGTGAGGAGGCTTTTTTGGAGGCCTAGG
GACGTACCCAATTCGCCCTATAGTGAGTCGTATTACGCGCGCTCACTGGCCGTCGTTTTACAACGTCGTG
ACTGGGAAAACCCTGGCGTTACCCAACTTAATCGCCTTGCAGCACATCCCCCTTTCGCCAGCTGGCGTAA
TAGCGAAGAGGCCCGCACCGATCGCCCTTCCCAACAGTTGCGCAGCCTGAATGGCGAATGGG
[124 nt withheld, positions 6923-7046]
C
[91 nt withheld, positions 7048-7138]
A
[49 nt withheld, positions 7140-7188]
CCTTTGACGTTGGAGTCCACGTTCTTT
[37 nt withheld, positions 7216-7252]
ACCCTATCTCGGTCTATTCTTTTGATTTATAAGGGATTTTGCCGATTTCGGCCTATTGGTTAAAAAATGA
GCTGATTTAACAAAAATTTAACGCGAATTTTAACAAAATATTAACGCTTACAATTTAGGTGGCACTTTTC
GGGGAAATGTGCGCGGAACCCCTATTTGTTTATTTTTCTAAATACATTCAAATATGTATCCGCTCATGAG
ACAATAACCCTGATAAATGCTTCAATAATATTGAAAAAGGAAGAGTATGAGTATTCAACATTTCCGTGTC
GCCCTTATTCCCTTTTTTGCGGCATTTTGCCTTCCTGTTTTTGCTCACCCAGAAACGCTGGTGAAAGTAA
AAGATGCTGAAGATCAGTTGGGTGCACGAGTGGGTTACATCGAACTGGATCTCAACAGCGGTAAGATCCT
TGAGAGTTTTCGCCCCGAAGAACGTTTTCCAATGATGAGCACTTTTAAAGTTCTGCTATGTGGCGCGGTA
TTATCCCGTATTGACGCCGGGCAAGAGCAACTCGGTCGCCGCATACACTATTCTCAGAATGACTTGGTTG
AGTACTCACCAGTCACAGAAAAGCATCTTACGGATGGCATGACAGTAAGAGAATTATGCAGTGCTGCCAT
AACCATGAGTGATAACACTGCGGCCAACTTACTTCTGACAACGATCGGAGGACCGAAGGAGCTAACCGCT
TTTTTGCACAACATGGGGGATCATGTAACTCGCCTTGATCGTTGGGAACCGGAGCTGAATGAAGCCATAC
CAAACGACGAGCGTGACACCACGATGCCTGTAGCAATGGCAACAACGTTGCGCAAACTATTAACTGGCGA
ACTACTTACTCTAGCTTCCCGGCAACAATTAATAGACTGGATGGAGGCGGATAAAGTTGCAGGACCACTT
CTGCGCTCGGCCCTTCCGGCTGGCTGGTTTATTGCTGATAAATCTGGAGCCGGTGAGCGTGGGTCTCGCG
GTATCATTGCAGCACTGGGGCCAGATGGTAAGCCCTCCCGTATCGTAGTTATCTACACGACGGGGAGTCA
GGCAACTATGGATGAACGAAATAGACAGATCGCTGAGATAGGTGCCTCACTGATTAAGCATTGGTAACTG
TCAGACCAAGTTTACTCATATATACTTTAGATTGATTTAAAACTTCATTTTTAATTTAAAAGGATCTAGG
TGAAGATCCTTTTTGATAATCTCATGACCAAAATCCCTTAACGTGAGTTTTCGTTCCACTGAGCGTCAGA
CCCCGTAGAAAAGATCAAAGGATCTTCTTGAGATCCTTTTTTTCTGCGCGTAATCTGCTGCTTGCAAACA
AAAAAACCACCGCTACCAGCGGTGGTTTGTTTGCCGGATCAAGAGCTACCAACTCTTTTTCCGAAGGTAA
CTGGCTTCAGCAGAGCGCAGATACCAAATACTGTTCTTCTAGTGTAGCCGTAGTTAGGCCACCACTTCAA
GAACTCTGTAGCACCGCCTACATACCTCGCTCTGCTAATCCTGTTACCAGTGGCTGCTGCCAGTGGCGAT
AAGTCGTGTCTTACCGGGTTGGACTCAAGACGATAGTTACCGGATAAGGCGCAGCGGTCGGGCTGAACGG
GGGGTTCGTGCACACAGCCCAGCTTGGAGCGAACGACCTACACCGAACTGAGATACCTACAGCGTGAGCT
ATGAGAAAGCGCCACGCTTCCCGAAGGGAGAAAGGCGGACAGGTATCCGGTAAGCGGCAGGGTCGGAACA
GGAGAGCGCACGAGGGAGCTTCCAGGGGGAAACGCCTGGTATCTTTATAGTCCTGTCGGGTTTCGCCACC
TCTGACTTGAGCGTCGATTTTTGTGATGCTCGTCAGGGGGGCGGAGCCTATGGAAAAACGCCAGCAACGC
GGCCTTTTTACGGTTCCTGGCCTTTTGCTGGCCTTTTGCTCACATGTTCTTTCCTGCGTTATCCCCTGAT
TCTGTGGATAACCGTATTACCGCCTTTGAGTGAGCTGATACCGCTCGCCGCAGCCGAACGACCGAGCGCA
GCGAGTCAGTGAGCGAGGAAGCGGAAGAGCGCCCAATACGCAAACCGCCTCTCCCCGCGCGTTGGCCGAT
TCATTAATGCAGCTGGCACGACAGGTTTCCCGACTGGAAAGCGGGCAGTGAGCGCAACGCAATTAATGTG
AGTTAGCTCACTCATTAGGCACCCCAGGCTTTACACTTTATGCTTCCGGCTCGTATGTTGTGTGGAATTG
TGAGCGGATAACAATTTCACACAGGAAACAGCTATGACCATGATTACGCCAAGCGCGCAATTAACCCTCA
CTAAAGGGAACAAAAGCTGGAGCTGCAAGC
Features (pLannotate 1.2.2; 31 found; start..end, strand, type, name):
      5..231     +  promoter       RSV promoter: Rous sarcoma virus enhancer/promoter
    232..412     +  LTR            5' LTR (truncated): truncated 5' long terminal repeat (LTR) from HIV-1
    459..584     +  misc_feature   HIV-1 Ψ: packaging signal of human immunodeficiency virus type 1
    568..931     +  CDS            HIV-1 gag (fragment): gag protein from human immunodeficiency virus 1; gag
   1077..1310    +  misc_feature   RRE: The Rev response element (RRE) of HIV-1 allows for Rev-dependent mRNA export from the nucleus to the cytoplasm.
   1687..1713    +  CDS            Rev (fragment): human immunodeficiency virus 1 (HIV-1) Rev protein; rev; enhances nuclear export of unspliced and incompletely spliced viral mRNAs
   1720..1743    +  promoter       SV40 promoter (fragment): SV40 early promoter
   1744..1815    +  promoter       SV40 promoter (fragment): SV40 enhancer and early promoter
   1839..1974    +  rep_origin     SV40 ori: SV40 origin of replication
   2020..2616    +  CDS            PuroR (fragment): puromycin N-acetyltransferase; pac from Streptomyces; confers resistance to puromycin
   2665..2782    +  misc_feature   cPPT/CTS: central polypurine tract and central termination sequence of HIV-1
   2847..2913    +  CDS            small t antigen (fragment): SV40 (simian virus 40) small t antigen
   2920..4098    +  promoter       EF-1α promoter: strong constitutive promoter for human elongation factor EF-1α
   4115..5338    +  CDS            ZNF764: ZN764_HUMAN - Experimental evidence at protein level: Swiss-Prot protein existence level 1. May be involved in transcriptional regulation. From Homo sapiens (Human).
   5354..5407    +  promoter       U6 promoter (fragment): RNA polymerase III promoter for human U6 snRNA
   5449..6037    +  misc_feature   WPRE: woodchuck hepatitis virus posttranscriptional regulatory element
   6088..6107    +  misc_feature   cPPT/CTS (fragment): central polypurine tract and central termination sequence of HIV-1
   6109..6342    +  LTR            3' LTR (ΔU3): self-inactivating 3' long terminal repeat (LTR) from HIV-1
   6420..6541    +  polyA_signal   SV40 poly(A) signal: SV40 polyadenylation signal
   6581..6716    +  rep_origin     SV40 ori: SV40 origin of replication
   6737..6755    -  promoter       T7 promoter: promoter for bacteriophage T7 RNA polymerase
   6763..6918    +  CDS            lacZα (fragment): LacZα fragment of β-galactosidase; lacZ fragment
   6923..7351    +  rep_origin     f1 ori (sequence partly withheld): f1 bacteriophage origin of replication; arrow indicates direction of (+) strand synthesis
   7404..7508    +  promoter       AmpR promoter: bla
   7509..8369    +  CDS            AmpR: β-lactamase; bla; confers resistance to ampicillin, carbenicillin, and related antibiotics
   8540..9128    +  rep_origin     ori: high-copy-number ColE1/pMB1/pBR322/pUC origin of replication
   9311..9403    +  CDS            lacI (fragment): lac repressor; lacI; The lac repressor binds to the lac operator to inhibit transcription in E. coli. This inhibition can be relieved by adding lactose or isopropyl-β-D-thiogalactopyranoside (IPTG).
   9416..9437    +  protein_bind   CAP binding site: CAP binding activates transcription in the presence of cAMP. E. coli catabolite activator protein
   9452..9482    +  promoter       lac promoter: promoter for the E. coli lac operon
   9490..9506    +  protein_bind   lac operator: The lac repressor binds to the lac operator to inhibit transcription in E. coli. This inhibition can be relieved by adding lactose or isopropyl-β-D-thiogalactopyranoside (IPTG). lac repressor encoded by lacI
   9551..9569    +  promoter       T3 promoter: promoter for bacteriophage T3 RNA polymerase
