[The description below was written by a language model from this plasmid's Addgene catalogue record and pLannotate feature annotations shown in this document.]
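Description:
TFORF1744 is a lentiviral mammalian expression plasmid built on the pLX_TRC317 backbone, carrying the human zinc finger protein ZNF764 open reading frame as one member of a barcoded transcription factor ORF collection. The sequenced record is about 9.6 kb. In bacteria it is maintained through a high-copy ColE1/pUC-type origin and selected with ampicillin via the β-lactamase gene. An f1 origin and remnants of a lac/T3/T7 cloning region are also present in the backbone. The depositor notes that the plasmid can recombine during propagation.

The transfer cassette follows a third-generation, self-inactivating design. An RSV promoter replaces the U3 region of a truncated HIV-1 5' LTR to drive genomic RNA production in packaging cells. It is followed by the Ψ packaging signal with a short gag fragment, the Rev response element for Rev-dependent nuclear export, a cPPT/CTS, and a ΔU3 3' LTR that leaves the integrated provirus without LTR promoter activity. An SV40 poly(A) signal lies downstream of the 3' LTR. Within the provirus, an SV40 early promoter drives puromycin N-acetyltransferase for selection of transduced cells, and a separate EF-1α promoter provides strong constitutive expression of the synthesized ZNF764 ORF. A WPRE downstream of the ORF enhances transcript stability and expression.

The catalogue states that each construct carries a unique 24-bp barcode. It is not annotated in the feature table, so its position is not stated. The barcode allows the overexpressed factor to be identified by sequencing, making the vector suited to pooled overexpression screens such as those probing transcription factor-directed differentiation, as well as individual ZNF764 overexpression studies.
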