Addgene plasmid #143154: TFORF1744
Purpose: Lentiviral vector for overexpressing transcription factor ORFs with unique 24-bp barcodes. Barcodes facilitate identification of transcription factors in pooled screens.
Depositing lab: Feng Zhang. Depositing organization: Broad Institute. Publication: A transcription factor atlas of directed differentiation. Joung J, Ma S, Tay T, Geiger-Schuller KR, Kirchgatterer PC, Verdine VK, Guo B, Arias-Garcia MA, Allen WE, Singh A, Kuksenko O, Abudayyeh OO, Gootenberg JS, Fu Z, Macrae RK, Buenrostro JD, Regev A, Zhang F. Cell. 2023 Jan 5;186(1):209-229.e26. doi: 10.1016/j.cell.2022.11.026. PubMed 36608654.
Backbone
  Vector backbone: pLX_TRC317
  Backbone manufacturer: Broad Institute Genetic Perturbation Platform
  Backbone size w/o insert (bp): 8264
  Vector type: Mammalian Expression, Lentiviral
  Selectable markers: Puromycin
Growth in bacteria
  Bacterial resistance: Ampicillin, 100 μg/mL
  Growth temperature: 37°C
  Growth strain: NEB Stable
  Copy number: High Copy
Gene/Insert
  Gene/Insert name: ZNF764
  Species: H. sapiens (human)
  Insert size (bp): 1328
  Entrez Gene: ZNF764 (a.k.a. MGC13138)
  Promoter: EF1a
  Cloning method: Unknown
  Sequencing primers: 5′ GGGTGGAGACTGAAGTTAGGCCAG; 3′ CACATAGCGTAAAAGGAGCAACATAG
Terms and licenses: Academic/Nonprofit Terms; Industry Terms: Not Available to Industry
Depositor comments: NM_033410,ENST00000252797 . The transcription factor ORF portion of this plasmid was synthesized by Genewiz. Please test multiple small colonies in case of plasmid recombination. To make this collection available in a timely manner, a portion of this collection was not fully sequenced by Addgene. If an Addgene verified full plasmid sequence is not available, please contact us prior to placing an order to request the full sequence.
How to cite: TFORF1744 was a gift from Feng Zhang (Addgene plasmid # 143154 ; http://n2t.net/addgene:143154 ; RRID:Addgene_143154)
