>Addgene plasmid #143154 | TFORF1744 | depositor partial sequence | sequence record 281600 | Insert
ACCGCCACCATGGCGCCGCCTCTGGCCCCGCTCCCTCCCCGGGACCCAAACGGGGCCGGACCCGAGTGGA
GGGAGCCGGGGGCTGTGAGCTTCGCGGACGTGGCCGTGTACTTCTGCCGGGAGGAGTGGGGCTGCTTGCG
GCCAGCGCAGAGGGCCCTGTACCGGGACGTGATGCGGGAGACCTACGGCCACCTGAGCGCTCTCGGAATC
GGAGGCAACAAGCCAGCTCTCATCTCCTGGGTGGAGGAGGAGGCCGAACTGTGGGGTCCGGCTGCCCAGG
ATCCGGAGGTGGCGAAATGTCAGACACAAACGGACCCAGCAGATTCCAGAAACAAGAAAAAGGAAAGACA
AAGGGAAGGGACGGGAGCCCTGGAGAAGCCCGACCCTGTGGCCGCCGGGTCTCCTGGGCTGAAGTCTCCC
CAAGCCCCCTCGGCCGGGCCCCCTTATGGTTGGGAGCAGCTGTCCAAGGCACCGCACCGGGGACGCCCCT
CCCTCTGTGCCCACCCCCCTGTCCCCCGAGCTGACCAGCGTCATGGCTGCTACGTGTGCGGGAAGAGCTT
TGCCTGGCGCTCCACACTGGTGGAGCACGTCTACAGTCACACTGGCGAGAAGCCCTTCCACTGCACTGAC
TGCGGCAAGGGCTTCGGCCACGCTTCCTCCCTGAGCAAACACCGGGCCATCCATCGTGGGGAGCGGCCCC
ACCGCTGTCTGGAGTGTGGCCGGGCCTTCACGCAGCGCTCGGCGCTGACTTCGCACCTGCGCGTCCACAC
CGGCGAGAAACCCTATGGCTGCGCCGACTGTGGCCGCCGCTTCAGCCAGAGCTCTGCCCTCTACCAGCAC
CGGCGCGTGCACAGCGGCGAGACCCCCTTCCCCTGCCCGGACTGTGGCCGCGCCTTCGCCTACCCCTCGG
ACCTGCGGCGCCACGTGCGCACCCACACCGGCGAGAAGCCCTACCCGTGCCCGGACTGCGGGCGCTGCTT
CCGCCAGAGCTCGGAGATGGCAGCCCACAGGCGCACCCACAGCGGCGAGAAGCCCTACCCCTGCCCGCAG
TGCGGCCGCCGCTTTGGCCAGAAGTCAGCCGTGGCCAAACACCAGTGGGTTCATCGGCCCGGGGCCGGGG
GCCACAGGGGCCGGGTCGCCGGGCGTCTGTCTGTGACCCTGACCCCTGGCCACGGAGACCTGGACCCGCC
CGTGGGCTTCCAGCTGTACCCGGAGATATTCCAGGAGTGTGGGTAGTAATGAACTAGTCCGTAACTTGAA
AGTATTTCGATTTCTTGGCTTTATATATCTTGTGGAAAGGACGAGATATTCCTCTATGGTCACCTCAG
