>Addgene plasmid #143154 | TFORF1744 | depositor partial sequence | sequence record 281601 | Barcode
GATATTCCTCTATGGTCACCTCAG
